>Addgene plasmid #190828 | pSilencer2.1-U6-T1-U6-AP3 | addgene full sequence | sequence record 379201 | Addgene NGS Result
GACGAAAGGGCCTCGTGATACGCCTATTTTTATAGGTTAATGTCATGATAATAATGGTTTCTTAGACGTC
AGGTGGCACTTTTCGGGGAAATGTGCGCGGAACCCCTATTTGTTTATTTTTCTAAATACATTCAAATATG
TATCCGCTCATGAGACAATAACCCTGATAAATGCTTCAATAATATTCCAGCAGGCAGAAGTATGCAAAGC
ATGCATCTCAATTAGTTAGCAACCAGGTGTGGAAAGTCCCCAGGCTCCCCAGCAGGCAGAAGTATGCAAA
GCATGCATCTCAATTAGTCAGCAACCATAGTCCCGCCCCTAACTCCGCCCATCCCGCCCCTAACTCCGCC
CAGTTCCGCCCATTCTCCGCCCCATGGCTGACTAATTTTTTTTATTTATGCAGAGGCCGAGGCCGCCTCT
GCCTCTGAGCTATTCCAGAAGTAGTGGGGAGGCTTTTTTGGAGGCCTAGGCTTTTGCAAAAAGCTCCCGG
GAGCTTGTATATCCATTTTCGGATCTGATCAGCACGTGATGAAAAAGCCTGAACTCACCGCGACGTCTGT
CGAGAAGTTTCTGATCGAAAAGTTCGACAGCGTCTCCGACCTGATGCAGCTCTCGGAGGGCGAAGAATCT
CGTGCTTTCAGCTTCGATGTAGGAGGGCGTGGATATGTCCTGCGGGTAAATAGCTGCGCCGATGGTTTCT
ACAAAGATCGTTATGTTTATCGGCACTTTGCATCGGCCGCGCTCCCGATTCCGGAAGTGCTTGACATTGG
GGAATTCAGCGAGAGCCTGACCTATTGCATCTCCCGCCGTGCACAGGGTGTCACGTTGCAAGACCTGCCT
GAAACCGAACTGCCCGCTGTTCTGCAGCCGGTCGCGGAGGCCATGGATGCGATCGCTGCGGCCGATCTTA
GCCAGACGAGCGGGTTCGGCCCATTCGGACCGCAAGGAATCGGTCAATACACTACATGGCGTGATTTCAT
ATGCGCGATTGCTGATCCCCATGTGTATCACTGGCAAACTGTGATGGACGACACCGTCAGTGCGTCCGTC
GCGCAGGCTCTCGATGAGCTGATGCTTTGGGCCGAGGACTGCCCCGAAGTCCGGCACCTCGTGCACGCGG
ATTTCGGCTCCAACAATGTCCTGACGGACAATGGCCGCATAACAGCGGTCATTGACTGGAGCGAGGCGAT
GTTCGGGGATTCCCAATACGAGGTCGCCAACATCTTCTTCTGGAGGCCGTGGTTGGCTTGTATGGAGCAG
CAGACGCGCTACTTCGAGCGGAGGCATCCGGAGCTTGCAGGATCGCCGCGGCTCCGGGCGTATATGCTCC
GCATTGGTCTTGACCAACTCTATCAGAGCTTGGTTGACGGCAATTTCGATGATGCAGCTTGGGCGCAGGG
TCGATGCGACGCAATCGTCCGATCCGGAGCCGGGACTGTCGGGCGTACACAAATCGCCCGCAGAAGCGCG
GCCGTCTGGACCGATGGCTGTGTAGAAGTACTCGCCGATAGTGGAAACCGACGCCCCAGCACTCGTCCGA
GGGCAAAGGAATAGCACGTGCTACGAGATTTCGATTCCACCGCCGCCTTCTATGAAAGGTTGGGCTTCGG
AATCGTTTTCCGGGACGCCGGCTGGATGATCCTCCAGCGCGGGGATCTCATGCTGGAGTTCTTCGCCCAC
CCCAACTTGTTTATTGCAGCTTATAATGGTTACAAATAAAGCAATAGCATCACAAATTTCACAAATAAAG
CATTTTTTTCACTGCATTCTAGTTGTGGTTTGTCCAAACTCATCAATGTATCTTATCATGTCTGTATACC
GTCGACCTCTAGCTAGAGCTTGGCGTAATCATGGTCATAGCTGTTTCCTGTGTGAAATTGTTATCCGCTC
ACAATTCCACACAACATACGAGCCGGAAGCATAAAGGTAAGCCTGAATATTGAAAAAGGAAGAGTATGAG
TATTCAACATTTCCGTGTCGCCCTTATTCCCTTTTTTGCGGCATTTTGCCTTCCTGTTTTTGCTCACCCA
GAAACGCTGGTGAAAGTAAAAGATGCTGAAGATCAGTTGGGTGCACGAGTGGGTTACATCGAACTGGATC
TCAACAGCGGTAAGATCCTTGAGAGTTTTCGCCCCGAAGAACGTTTTCCAATGATGAGCACTTTTAAAGT
TCTGCTATGTGGCGCGGTATTATCCCGTATTGACGCCGGGCAAGAGCAACTCGGTCGCCGCATACACTAT
TCTCAGAATGACTTGGTTGAGTACTCACCAGTCACAGAAAAGCATCTTACGGATGGCATGACAGTAAGAG
AATTATGCAGTGCTGCCATAACCATGAGTGATAACACTGCGGCCAACTTACTTCTGACAACGATCGGAGG
ACCGAAGGAGCTAACCGCTTTTTTGCACAACATGGGGGATCATGTAACTCGCCTTGATCGTTGGGAACCG
GAGCTGAATGAAGCCATACCAAACGACGAGCGTGACACCACGATGCCTGTAGCAATGGCAACAACGTTGC
GCAAACTATTAACTGGCGAACTACTTACTCTAGCTTCCCGGCAACAATTAATAGACTGGATGGAGGCGGA
TAAAGTTGCAGGACCACTTCTGCGCTCGGCCCTTCCGGCTGGCTGGTTTATTGCTGATAAATCTGGAGCC
GGTGAGCGTGGGTCTCGCGGTATCATTGCAGCACTGGGGCCAGATGGTAAGCCCTCCCGTATCGTAGTTA
TCTACACGACGGGGAGTCAGGCAACTATGGATGAACGAAATAGACAGATCGCTGAGATAGGTGCCTCACT
GATTAAGCATTGGTAACTGTCAGACCAAGTTTACTCATATATACTTTAGATTGATTTAAAACTTCATTTT
TAATTTAAAAGGATCTAGGTGAAGATCCTTTTTGATAATCTCATGACCAAAATCCCTTAACGTGAGTTTT
CGTTCCACTGAGCGTCAGACCCCGTAGAAAAGATCAAAGGATCTTCTTGAGATCCTTTTTTTCTGCGCGT
AATCTGCTGCTTGCAAACAAAAAAACCACCGCTACCAGCGGTGGTTTTTTTGCCGGATCAAGAGCTACCA
ACTCTTTTTCCGAAGGTAACTGGCTTCAGCAGAGCGCAGATACCAAATACTGTTCTTCTAGTGTAGCCGT
AGTTAGGCCACCACTTCAAGAACTCTGTAGCACCGCCTACATACCTCGCTCTGCTAATCCTGTTACCAGT
GGCTGCTGCCAGTGGCGATAAGTCGTGTCTTACCGGGTTGGACTCAAGACGATAGTTACCGGATAAGGCG
CAGCGGTCGGGCTGAACGGGGGGTTCGTGCACACAGCCCAGCTTGGAGCGAACGACCTACACCGAACTGA
GATACCTACAGCGTGAGCTATGAGAAAGCGCCACGCTTCCCGAAGGGAGAAAGGCGGACAGGTATCCGGT
AAGCGGCAGGGTCGGAACAGGAGAGCGCACGAGGGAGCTTCCAGGGGGAAACGCCTGGTATCTTTATAGT
CCTGTCGGGTTTCGCCACCTCTGACTTGAGCGTCGATTTTTGTGATGCTCGTCAGGGGGGCGGAGCCTAT
GGAAAAACGCCAGCAACGCGGCCTTTTTACGGTTCCTGGCCTTTTGCTGGCCTTTTGCTCACATGTTCTT
TCCTGCGTTATCCCCTGATTCTGTGGATAACCGTATTACCGCCTTTGAGTGAGCTGATACCGCTCGCCGC
AGCCGAACGACCGAGCGCAGCGAGTCAGTGAGCGAGGAAGCGGAAGAGCGCCCAATACGCAAACCGCCTC
TCCCCGCGCGTTGGCCGATTCATTAATGCAGCTGGCACGACAGGTTTCCCGACTGGAAAGCGGGCAGTGA
GCGCAACGCAATTAATGTGAGTTAGCTCACTCATTAGGCACCCCAGGCTTTACACTTTATGCTTCCGGCT
CGTATGTTGTGTGGAATTGTGAGCGGATAACAATTTCACACAGGAAACAGCTATGACATGATTACGAATT
GCAACGATTTAGGTGACACTATAGAAGAGAAGGAATTAATACGACTCACTATAGGGAGAGAGAGAGAATT
ACCCTCACTAAAGGGAGGAGAAGCATGAATTCCCCAGTGGAAAGACGCGCAGGCAAAACGCACCACGTGA
CGGAGCGTGACCGCGCGCCGAGCGCGCGCCAAGGTCGGGCAGGAAGAGGGCCTATTTCCCATGATTCCTT
CATATTTGCATATACGATACAAGGCTGTTAGAGAGATAATTAGAATTAATTTGACTGTAAACACAAAGAT
ATTAGTACAAAATACGTGACGTAGAAAGTAATAATTTCTTGGGTAGTTTGCAGTTTTAAAATTATGTTTT
AAAATGGACTATCATATGCTTACCGTAACTTGAAAGTATTTCGATTTCTTGGGTTTATATATCTTGTGGA
AAGGACGAAACACCGGGAGAATCACTTACGGATCCTCGTTAAGTGGCTCTCAGTCGCCCGTAACTCCGAT
GCCGATGCAGCGGCGACAACTGCACCCAAGGCTCGGAAGCTTTTTTTTGGAAAAGCTTGGCACTGGCCGT
CGTTTTACAACGTCGTGACTGGGAAAACCCTGGCGTTACCCAACTTAATCGCCTTGCAGCACATCCCCCT
TTCCAAGGTCGGGCAGGAAGAGGGCCTATTTCCCATGATTCCTTCATATTTGCATATACGATACAAGGCT
GTTAGAGAGATAATTAGAATTAATTTGACTGTAAACACAAAGATATTAGTACAAAATACGTGACGTAGAA
AGTAATAATTTCTTGGGTAGTTTGCAGTTTTAAAATTATGTTTTAAAATGGACTATCATATGCTTACCGT
AACTTGAAAGTATTTCGATTTCTTGGGTTTATATATCTTGTGGAAAGGACGCGGGATCAGCTTCTGGACT
GCGATGGGAGCACGAAACGTCGTGGCGCAATTGGGTGGGGAAAGTCCTTAAAAGAGGGCCACCACAGAAG
CTTTTTTTGCCAGCTGGCGTAATAGCGAAGAGGCCCGCACCGATCGCCCTTCCCAACAGTTGCGCAGCCT
GAATGGCGAATGGCGCCTGATGCGGTATTTTCTCCTTACGCATCTGTGCGGTATTTCACACCGCATATGG
TGCACTCTCAGTACAATCTGCTCTGATGCCGCATAGTTAAGCCAGCCCCGACACCCGCCAACACCCGCTG
ACGCGCCCTGACGGGCTTGTCTGCTCCCGGCATCCGCTTACAGACAAGCTGTGACCGTCTCCGGGAGCTG
CATGTGTCAGAGGTTTTCACCGTCATCACCGAAACGCGCGA
Features (pLannotate 1.2.2; 22 found; start..end, strand, type, name):
     96..186     +  promoter       AmpR promoter (fragment): bla
    187..480     +  promoter       SV40 promoter (fragment): SV40 enhancer and early promoter
    529..1554    +  CDS            HygR: aminoglycoside phosphotransferase from E. coli; aph(4)-Ia; confers resistance to hygromycin
   1564..1689    +  CDS            ble (fragment): BLE_KLEPN - Experimental evidence at protein level: Swiss-Prot protein existence level 1. Binding protein with a strong affinity to the bleomycin family of antibiotics. Binds to CL990; an antimitotic-antibiotic compound. From Klebsiella pneumoniae.
   1684..1805    +  polyA_signal   SV40 poly(A) signal: SV40 polyadenylation signal
   1878..1894    -  protein_bind   lac operator: The lac repressor binds to the lac operator to inhibit transcription in E. coli. This inhibition can be relieved by adding lactose or isopropyl-β-D-thiogalactopyranoside (IPTG). lac repressor encoded by lacI
   1902..1926    -  promoter       lac promoter (fragment): promoter for the E. coli lac operon
   1936..1955    +  promoter       AmpR promoter (fragment): bla
   1956..2816    +  CDS            AmpR: β-lactamase; bla; confers resistance to ampicillin, carbenicillin, and related antibiotics
   2987..3575    +  rep_origin     ori: high-copy-number ColE1/pMB1/pBR322/pUC origin of replication
   3758..3850    +  CDS            lacI (fragment): lac repressor; lacI; The lac repressor binds to the lac operator to inhibit transcription in E. coli. This inhibition can be relieved by adding lactose or isopropyl-β-D-thiogalactopyranoside (IPTG).
   3863..3884    +  protein_bind   CAP binding site: CAP binding activates transcription in the presence of cAMP. E. coli catabolite activator protein
   3899..3929    +  promoter       lac promoter: promoter for the E. coli lac operon
   3937..3953    +  protein_bind   lac operator: The lac repressor binds to the lac operator to inhibit transcription in E. coli. This inhibition can be relieved by adding lactose or isopropyl-β-D-thiogalactopyranoside (IPTG). lac repressor encoded by lacI
   3997..4015    +  promoter       SP6 promoter: promoter for bacteriophage SP6 RNA polymerase
   4027..4045    +  promoter       T7 promoter: promoter for bacteriophage T7 RNA polymerase
   4176..4416    +  promoter       U6 promoter: RNA polymerase III promoter for human U6 snRNA
   4541..4623    +  CDS            lacZα (fragment): LacZα fragment of β-galactosidase; lacZ fragment
   4640..4880    +  promoter       U6 promoter: RNA polymerase III promoter for human U6 snRNA
   4979..5050    +  CDS            lacZα (fragment): LacZα fragment of β-galactosidase; lacZ fragment
   5056..5155    -  misc_feature   bom (fragment): basis of mobility region from pBR322
   5257..1       -  CDS            rop (fragment) (across the origin): Rop protein, which maintains plasmids at low copy number; rop
