[The description below was written by a language model from this plasmid's Addgene catalogue record and pLannotate feature annotations shown in this document.]
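Description:
pSilencer2.1-U6-T1-U6-AP3 is a mammalian expression plasmid of about 5.3 kb, built on the pSilencer2.1-U6 hygro backbone, that produces two small synthetic RNA aptamers from separate RNA polymerase III cassettes. It is maintained in E. coli as a high-copy plasmid through a ColE1/pUC-type origin and is selected with ampicillin via the β-lactamase gene. For selection in mammalian cells it carries a hygromycin resistance gene driven by the SV40 enhancer/early promoter and terminated by an SV40 polyadenylation signal. The annotation also picks up backbone remnants that play no role in the payload, including lac promoter/operator elements, short lacZα, lacI, ble, bom and rop fragments, and SP6 and T7 phage promoters upstream of the first cassette.

The payload consists of two tandem human U6 promoters in the same orientation. According to the catalogue entry, one drives T1, a 98 bp aptamer that binds the nucleocytoplasmic isoform of O-GlcNAc transferase (ncOGT). The other drives AP3, an 84 bp aptamer that binds GFP and whose sequence was taken from previously published work. The aptamers themselves are not annotated in the feature table, but the unannotated gaps downstream of each U6 promoter are consistent with their positions, and the plasmid name suggests T1 comes first. U6 promoters suit this purpose because they give strong expression of short, non-polyadenylated transcripts with defined ends. Because each aptamer has its own promoter, the two RNAs are made as separate molecules rather than as a single fused transcript. The associated publication concerns dual-specificity aptamers used to direct O-GlcNAcylation to specific target proteins, but the record does not state the exact experimental role of this unlinked arrangement.
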