Addgene plasmid #190828: pSilencer2.1-U6-T1-U6-AP3
Purpose: For mammalian expression of T1 and AP3, the RNA aptamers of ncOGT and GFP, respectively. Expression of each aptamer is driven by a U6 promoter.
Depositing lab: Gerald Hart. Depositing organization: University of Georgia. Publication: Dual-specificity RNA aptamers enable manipulation of target-specific O-GlcNAcylation and unveil functions of O-GlcNAc on beta-catenin. Zhu Y, Hart GW. Cell. 2022 Dec 30:S0092-8674(22)01529-X. doi: 10.1016/j.cell.2022.12.016. PubMed 36626902.
Backbone
  Vector backbone: pSilencer2.1-U6 hygro
  Total vector size (bp): 5290
  Vector type: Mammalian Expression, Synthetic Biology, Affinity Reagent/ Antibody
  Selectable markers: Hygromycin
Growth in bacteria
  Bacterial resistance: Ampicillin, 100 μg/mL
  Growth temperature: 37°C
  Growth strain: DH5alpha
  Copy number: High Copy
Gene/Insert 1
  Gene/Insert name: T1 (an RNA aptamer of OGT)
  Species: Synthetic
  Insert size (bp): 98
  Promoter: U6
  Cloning method: Gibson Cloning
  Sequencing primers: 5′ T7, LKO.1 5'; 3′ 2.0Rev
Gene/Insert 2
  Gene/Insert name: AP3 (an RNA aptamer of GFP)
  Species: Synthetic
  Insert size (bp): 84
  Promoter: U6
  Cloning method: Gibson Cloning
  Sequencing primers: 5′ LKO.1 5'
Terms and licenses: Academic/Nonprofit Terms; Industry Terms
Depositor comments: Sequence of the AP3 portion is from the article below: Shui, B., Ozer, A., Zipfel, W., Sahu, N., Singh, A., Lis, J.T., Shi, H., and Kotlikoff, M.I. (2012). RNA aptamers that functionally interact with green fluorescent protein and its derivatives. Nucleic Acids Res 40, e39. 10.1093/nar/gkr1264.
How to cite: pSilencer2.1-U6-T1-U6-AP3 was a gift from Gerald Hart (Addgene plasmid # 190828 ; http://n2t.net/addgene:190828 ; RRID:Addgene_190828)
